Addgene plasmid #156375: pNK141b2
Purpose: Expresses orthogonal RBS mTagBFP reporter
Depositing lab: Ahmed Badran. Depositing organization: Broad Institute. Publication: Orthogonal translation enables heterologous ribosome engineering in E. coli. Kolber NS, Fattal R, Bratulic S, Carver GD, Badran AH. Nat Commun. 2021 Jan 26;12(1):599. doi: 10.1038/s41467-020-20759-z. PubMed 33500394.
Backbone
  Vector backbone: pACYC184
  Vector type: Synthetic Biology
Growth in bacteria
  Bacterial resistance: Kanamycin, 50 μg/mL
  Growth temperature: 37°C
  Growth strain: NEB Turbos
  Copy number: High Copy
Gene/Insert
  Gene/Insert name: mTagBFP
  Species: Synthetic
  Cloning method: Ligation Independent Cloning
Terms and licenses: Academic/Nonprofit Terms; Industry Terms: Not Available to Industry
How to cite: pNK141b2 was a gift from Ahmed Badran (Addgene plasmid # 156375 ; http://n2t.net/addgene:156375 ; RRID:Addgene_156375)
