[The description below was written by a language model from this plasmid's Addgene catalogue record and pLannotate feature annotations shown in this document.]
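Description:
pNK141b2 is a bacterial synthetic-biology reporter plasmid built on a pACYC184-derived backbone and intended for use in E. coli. It replicates from the p15A origin, which is compatible with ColE1-type plasmids and so allows co-maintenance with a second construct. The catalogue lists it as high copy, although p15A is generally regarded as a medium-copy origin. Selection is by kanamycin through an aph(3')-Ia KanR gene. Short remnants of the tetracycline resistance gene, rop, a bom region and a Tn903 transposition protein are also annotated; these appear to be leftovers of the backbone and the resistance cassette rather than working parts.

The payload is a synthetic mTagBFP coding sequence, annotated as TagBFP and spanning the numbering origin of the circular record. According to the stated purpose, its translation is driven by an orthogonal ribosome binding site, meaning the message should be read by ribosomes carrying a matching altered 16S anti-Shine-Dalgarno sequence rather than by the host's native ribosomes. The orthogonal RBS and the promoter are not annotated in the feature table. However, a lac operator lies just upstream of the reporter, and the plasmid carries lacI under the lacIq promoter, which suggests IPTG-responsive transcription. The small GFP(1-10) and SET1 fragment hits flanking the reporter are probably short sequence similarities. Downstream sit a 5S rRNA segment and the rrnB T1 and T2 terminators, which end transcription. A separate lac promoter/operator/CAP site with lacZα is also present. Blue fluorescence thus serves as a readout of orthogonal ribosome activity, in keeping with the associated work on orthogonal translation and heterologous ribosome engineering in E. coli.
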