Features (pLannotate 1.2.2; 19 found; start..end, strand, type, name):
     57..73      +  CDS            SET1 (fragment): solubility-enhancement tag derived from T7 phage gene 10B
    169..284     +  ncRNA          5S rRNA: Accession: RF00001 - 5S ribosomal RNA
    288..374     +  terminator     rrnB T1 terminator: Escherichia coli rrnB; transcription terminator T1 from the E. coli rrnB gene
    466..493     +  terminator     rrnB T2 terminator: transcription terminator T2 from the E. coli rrnB gene
    537..1082    +  rep_origin     p15A ori: Plasmids containing the medium-copy-number p15A origin of replication can be propagated in E. coli cells that contain a second plasmid with the ColE1 origin.
   1113..1190    -  misc_feature   bom (fragment): basis of mobility region from pBR322
   1478..1651    -  CDS            lacZα: LacZα fragment of β-galactosidase; lacZ fragment
   1671..1687    -  protein_bind   lac operator: The lac repressor binds to the lac operator to inhibit transcription in E. coli. This inhibition can be relieved by adding lactose or isopropyl-β-D-thiogalactopyranoside (IPTG). lac repressor encoded by lacI
   1695..1725    -  promoter       lac promoter: promoter for the E. coli lac operon
   1740..1761    -  protein_bind   CAP binding site: CAP binding activates transcription in the presence of cAMP. E. coli catabolite activator protein
   1774..2856    -  CDS            lacI: lac repressor; lacI; The lac repressor binds to the lac operator to inhibit transcription in E. coli. This inhibition can be relieved by adding lactose or isopropyl-β-D-thiogalactopyranoside (IPTG).
   2857..2934    -  promoter       lacIq promoter: lacI (mutant); In the lacIq allele, a single base change in the promoter boosts expression of the lacI gene about 10-fold.
   3070..3109    -  CDS            rop (fragment): Rop protein, which maintains plasmids at low copy number; rop
   3110..3291    -  CDS            TcR (fragment): tetracycline efflux protein; tet; confers resistance to tetracycline
   3313..3459    -  CDS            TRA2_ECOLX (fragment): Protein predicted: Swiss-Prot protein existence level 4. Required for transposition of transposon Tn903. From Escherichia coli.
   3600..4415    -  CDS            KanR: aminoglycoside phosphotransferase; aph(3')-Ia; confers resistance to kanamycin in bacteria or G418 (Geneticin®) in eukaryotes
   4577..4593    +  protein_bind   lac operator: The lac repressor binds to the lac operator to inhibit transcription in E. coli. This inhibition can be relieved by adding lactose or isopropyl-β-D-thiogalactopyranoside (IPTG). lac repressor encoded by lacI
   4633..4656    +  CDS            GFP(1-10) (fragment): fragment of superfolder GFP consisting of the first 10 β-strands associates with GFP11, the 11th β-strand, to reconstitute fluorescent GFP (Cabantous et al., 2005; Kamiyama et al., 2016)
   4658..48      +  CDS            TagBFP (across the origin): monomeric blue fluorescent protein mammalian codon-optimized
>Addgene plasmid #156375 | pNK141b2 | addgene full sequence | sequence record 317799 | Addgene NGS Result
GCCAGATACTGCGACCTCCCTAGCAAACTGGGGCACAAGCTTAATTAAGTCGACCGGCTGCTAACAAAGC
CCGCGGCCGCTGAAGATCGATCTCGACGAGTGAGAGAAGATTTTCAGCCTGATACAGATTAAATCAGAAC
GCAGAAGCGGTCTGATAAAACAGAATTTGCCTGGCGGCAGTAGCGCGGTGGTCCCACCTGACCCCATGCC
GAACTCAGAAGTGAAACGCCGTAGCGCCGATGGTAGTGTGGGGTCACCCCATGCGAGAGTAGGGAACTGC
CAGGCATCAAATAAAACGAAAGGCTCAGTCGAAAGACTGGGCCTTTCGTTTTATCTGTTGTTTGTCGGTG
AACGCTCTCCTGAGTAGGACAAATCCGCCGGGAGCGGATTTGAACGTTGCGAAGCAACGGCCCGGAGGGT
GGCGGGCAGGACGCCCGCCATAAACTGCCAGGCATCAAATTAAGCAGAAGGCCATCCTGACGGATGGCCT
TTTTGCGTTTCTACAGAGCGTCAGACCCCTTAATAAGATGATCTTCTTGAGATCGTTTTGGTCTGCGCGT
AATCTCTTGCTCTGAAAACGAAAAAACCGCCTTGCAGGGCGGTTTTTCGAAGGTTCTCTGAGCTACCAAC
TCTTTGAACCGAGGTAACTGGCTTGGAGGAGCGCAGTCACCAAAACTTGTCCTTTCAGTTTAGCCTTAAC
CGGCGCATGACTTCAAGACTAACTCCTCTAAATCAATTACCAGTGGCTGCTGCCAGTGGTGCTTTTGCAT
GTCTTTCCGGGTTGGACTCAAGACGATAGTTACCGGATAAGGCGCAGCGGTCGGACTGAACGGGGGGTTC
GTGCATACAGTCCAGCTTGGAGCGAACTGCCTACCCGGAACTGAGTGTCAGGCGTGGAATGAGACAAACG
CGGCCATAACAGCGGAATGACACCGGTAAACCGAAAGGCAGGAACAGGAGAGCGCACGAGGGAGCCGCCA
GGGGGAAACGCCTGGTATCTTTATAGTCCTGTCGGGTTTCGCCACCACTGATTTGAGCGTCAGATTTCGT
GATGCTTGTCAGGGGGGCGGAGCCTATGGAAAAACGGCTTTGCCGCGGCCCTCTCGGATCTGTATGGTGC
ACTCTCAGTACAATCTGCTCTGATGCCGCATAGTTAAGCCAGTATACACTCCGCTATCGCTACGTGACTG
CCTCGACCTGCAGCAATTCCAACGCCATCAAAAATAATTCGCGTCTGGCCTTCCTGTAGCCAGCTTTCAT
CAACATTAAATGTGAGCGAGTAACAACCCGTCGGATTCTCCGTGGGAACAAACGGCGGATTGACCGTAAT
GGGATAGGTCACGTTGGTGTAGATGGGCGCATCGTAACCGTGCATCTGCCAGTTTGAGGGGACGACGACA
GTATCGGCCTCAGGAAGATCGCACTCCAGCCAGCTTTCCGGCACCGCTTCTGGTGCCGGAAACCAGGCAA
AGCGCCATTCGCCATTCAGGCTGCGCAACTGTTGGGAAGGGCGATCGGTGCGGGCCTCTTCGCTATTACG
CCAGCTGGCGAAAGGGGGATGTGCTGCAAGGCGATTAAGTTGGGTAACGCCAGGGTTTTCCCAGTCACGA
CGTTGTAAAACGACGGCCAGTGAATCCGTAATCATGGTCATAGCTGTTTCCTGTGTGAAATTGTTATCCG
CTCACAATTCCACACAACATACGAGCCGGAAGCATAAAGTGTAAAGCCTGGGGTGCCTAATGAGTGAGCT
AACTTACATTAATTGCGTTGCGCTCACTGCCCGCTTTCCAGTCGGGAAACCTGTCGTGCCAGCTGCATTA
ATGAATCGGCCAACGCGCGGGGAGAGGCGGTTTGCGTATTGGGCGCCAGGGTGGTTTTTCTTTTCACCAG
TGAGACGGGCAACAGCTGATTGCCCTTCACCGCCTGGCCCTGAGAGAGTTGCAGCAAGCGGTCCACGCTG
GTTTGCCCCAGCAGGCGAAAATCCTGTTTGATGGTGGTTAACGGCGGGATATAACATGAGCTGTCTTCGG
TATCGTCGTATCCCACTACCGAGATATCCGCACCAACGCGCAGCCCGGACTCGGTAATGGCGCGCATTGC
GCCCAGCGCCATCTGATCGTTGGCAACCAGCATCGCAGTGGGAACGATGCCCTCATTCAGCATTTGCATG
GTTTGTTGAAAACCGGACATGGCACTCCAGTCGCCTTCCCGTTCCGCTATCGGCTGAATTTGATTGCGAG
TGAGATATTTATGCCAGCCAGCCAGACGCAGACGCGCCGAGACAGAACTTAATGGGCCCGCTAACAGCGC
GATTTGCTGGTGACCCAATGCGACCAGATGCTCCACGCCCAGTCGCGTACCGTCTTCATGGGAGAAAATA
ATACTGTTGATGGGTGTCTGGTCAGAGACATCAAGAAATAACGCCGGAACATTAGTGCAGGCAGCTTCCA
CAGCAATGGCATCCTGGTCATCCAGCGGATAGTTAATGATCAGCCCACTGACGCGTTGCGCGAGAAGATT
GTGCACCGCCGCTTTACAGGCTTCGACGCCGCTTCGTTCTACCATCGACACCACCACGCTGGCACCCAGT
TGATCGGCGCGAGATTTAATCGCCGCGACAATTTGCGACGGCGCGTGCAGGGCCAGACTGGAGGTGGCAA
CGCCAATCAGCAACGACTGTTTGCCCGCCAGTTGTTGTGCCACGCGGTTGGGAATGTAATTCAGCTCCGC
CATCGCCGCTTCCACTTTTTCCCGCGTTTTCGCAGAAACGTGGCTGGCCTGGTTCACCACGCGGGAAACG
GTCTGATAAGAGACACCGGCATACTCTGCGACATCGTATAACGTTACTGGTTTCACATTCACCACCCTGA
ATTGACTCTCTTCCGGGCGCTATCATGCCATACCGCGAAAGGTTTTGCACCATTCCATGGTGTCGGAATT
GCTGCAGGTCGAGGGGGTCATGGCTGCGCCCCGACACCCGCCAACACCCGCTGACGCGCCCTGACGGGCT
TGTCTGCTCCCGGCATCCGCTTACAGACAAGCTGTGACCGTCTCCGGGAGCTGCATGTGTCAGAGGTTTT
CACCGTCATCACCGAAACGCGCGAGGCAGGATGGCGCCCAACAGTCCCCCGGCCACGGGGCCTGCCACCA
TACCCACGCCGAAACAAGCGCTCATGAGCCCGAAGTGGCGAGCCCGATCTTCCCCATCGGTGATGTCGGC
GATATAGGCGCCAGCAACCGCACCTGTGGCGCCGGTGATGCCGGCCACGATGCGTCCGGCGTAGAGGATC
CGTCGACCTACAGGGGGGGGGGGCGCTGAGGTCTGCCTCGTGAAGAAGGTGTTGCTGACTCATACCAGGC
CTGAATCGCCCCATCATCCAGCCAGAAAGTGAGGGAGCCACGGTTGATGAGAGCTTTGTTGTAGGTGGAC
CAGTTGGTGATTTTGAACTTTTGCTTTGCCACGGAACGGTCTGCGTTGTCGGGAAGATGCGTGATCTGAT
CCTTCAACTCAGCAAAAGTTCGATTTATTCAACAAAGCCGCCGTCCCGTCAAGTCAGCGTAATGCTCTGC
CAGTGTTACAACCAATTAACCAATTCTGATTAGAAAAACTCATCGAGCATCAAATGAAACTGCAATTTAT
TCATATCAGGATTATCAATACCATATTTTTGAAAAAGCCGTTTCTGTAATGAAGGAGAAAACTCACCGAG
GCAGTTCCATAGGATGGCAAGATCCTGGTATCGGTCTGCGATTCCGACTCGTCCAACATCAATACAACCT
ATTAATTTCCCCTCGTCAAAAATAAGGTTATCAAGTGAGAAATCACCATGAGTGACGACTGAATCCGGTG
AGAATGGCAAAAGCTTATGCATTTCTTTCCAGACTTGTTCAACAGGCCAGCCATTACGCTCGTCATCAAA
ATCACTCGCATCAACCAAACCGTTATTCATTCGTGATTGCGCCTGAGCGAGACGAAATACGCGATCGCTG
TTAAAAGGACAATTACAAACAGGAATCGAATGCAACCGGCGCAGGAACACTGCCAGCGCATCAACAATAT
TTTCACCTGAATCAGGATATTCTTCTAATACCTGGAATGCTGTTTTCCCGGGGATCGCAGTGGTGAGTAA
CCATGCATCATCAGGAGTACGGATAAAATGCTTGATGGTCGGAAGAGGCATAAATTCCGTCAGCCAGTTT
AGTCTGACCATCTCATCTGTAACATCATTGGCAACGCTACCTTTGCCATGTTTCAGAAACAACTCTGGCG
CATCGGGCTTCCCATACAATCGATAGATTGTCGCACCTGATTGCCCGACATTATCGCGAGCCCATTTATA
CCCATATAAATCAGCATCCATGTTGGAATTTAATCGCGGCCTCGAGCAAGACGTTTCCCGTTGAATATGG
CTCATAACACCCCTTGTATTACTGTTTATGTAAGCAGACAGTTTTATTGTTCATGATGATATATTTTTAT
CTTGTGCAATGTAACATCAGAGATTTTGAGACACAACGTGGCTTTCCATCAAAAAAATATTGACAACATA
AAAAACTTTGTGTTATACTTGTGGAATTGTGAGCGGATAACAATTCTATATCTGTTATTTTTTCCAACCA
CAGATCTATGAGCAAAGGTGAAGAACTGTTTACCGGCAGCGAGCTGATTAAGGAGAACATGCACATGAAG
CTGTACATGGAGGGCACCGTGGACAACCATCACTTCAAGTGCACATCCGAGGGCGAAGGCAAGCCCTACG
AGGGCACCCAGACCATGAGAATCAAGGTGGTCGAGGGCGGCCCTCTCCCCTTCGCCTTCGACATCCTGGC
TACTAGCTTCCTCTACGGCAGCAAGACCTTCATCAACCACACCCAGGGCATCCCCGACTTCTTCAAGCAG
TCCTTCCCTGAGGGCTTCACATGGGAGAGAGTCACCACATACGAAGACGGGGGCGTGCTGACCGCTACCC
AGGACACCAGCCTCCAGGACGGCTGCCTCATCTACAACGTCAAGATCAGAGGGGTGAACTTCACATCCAA
CGGCCCTGTGATGCAGAAGAAAACACTCGGCTGGGAGGCCTTCACCGAGACGCTGTACCCCGCTGACGGC
GGCCTGGAAGGCAGAAACGACATGGCCCTGAAGCTCGTGGGCGGGAGCCATCTGATCGCAAACGCCAAGA
CCACATATAGATCCAAGAAACCCGCTAAGAACCTCAAGATGCCTGGCGTCTACTATGTGGACTACAGACT
GGAAAGAATCAAGGAGGCCAACAACGAGACCTACGTCGAGCAGCACGAGGTGGCAGTG
